Addgene plasmid #223203: pGBScomp Low
Purpose: Group B Streptococcus Low Expression Modular Complementation Vector
Depositing lab: Thomas Hooven. Depositing organization: University of Pittsburgh (University, School of Medicine, and Cancer Institute). Publication: A Cas12a Toolbox for Rapid and Flexible Group B Streptococcus Genomic Editing and CRISPRi. Hillebrand GH, Carlin SC, Giacobe EJ, Stephenson HA, Collins J, Hooven TA. Mol Microbiol. 2025 Nov;124(5):449-461. doi: 10.1111/mmi.70022. Epub 2025 Sep 13. PubMed 40944362.
Backbone
  Vector backbone: pJC005.em
  Vector type: Complementation Vector
Growth in bacteria
  Bacterial resistance: Erythromycin, 200 μg/mL
  Growth temperature: 37°C
  Growth strain: DH5alpha
  Copy number: Unknown
Gene/Insert
  Gene/Insert name: N/A
Terms and licenses: Academic/Nonprofit Terms; Industry Terms: Not Available to Industry
How to cite: pGBScomp Low was a gift from Thomas Hooven (Addgene plasmid # 223203 ; http://n2t.net/addgene:223203 ; RRID:Addgene_223203)
