[The description below was written by a language model from this plasmid's Addgene catalogue record and pLannotate feature annotations shown in this document.]
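Description:
pGBScomp Low is an empty, modular complementation vector for Group B Streptococcus (Streptococcus agalactiae), built on the pJC005.em backbone and described as the low-expression member of its series. It is an E. coli/Gram-positive shuttle plasmid of about 6.6 kb. A high-copy ColE1/pUC-type origin supports propagation in E. coli cloning strains. The annotated repS replication protein and copR copy-control gene, both related to the pIP501 family of broad-host-range streptococcal plasmids, provide replication in the streptococcal host. Selection in both hosts relies on an erm gene, which encodes a 23S rRNA adenine dimethylase conferring resistance to erythromycin and other macrolide-lincosamide-streptogramin B antibiotics.

No insert is recorded, which fits its role as a recipient for a gene of interest that is cloned in and expressed in trans, typically to restore function in a mutant strain and confirm that a phenotype results from the engineered lesion. It was deposited with work on a Cas12a toolbox for GBS genome editing and CRISPRi. The record does not name the promoter that sets the "low" expression level or the cloning scheme that makes the vector modular. A short lacZα fragment is annotated, possibly a remnant of a cloning or screening region, though the record does not confirm this.

The remaining automated annotations are small partial matches: two opposed tet promoter fragments, a TetR fragment, a tracrRNA-like segment, a traI fragment and a baculoviral poly(A) fragment. These are most likely backbone leftovers from earlier constructs or chance similarity, and should not be read as functional elements without further evidence.
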