Features (pLannotate 1.2.2; 11 found; start..end, strand, type, name):
    555..703     +  CDS            lacZα (fragment): LacZα fragment of β-galactosidase; lacZ fragment
   1126..1860    +  CDS            erm: ERM_STREE - Experimental evidence at protein level: Swiss-Prot protein existence level 1. This protein produces a dimethylation of the adenine residue at position 2085 in 23S rRNA, resulting in reduced affinity between ribosomes and macrolide-lincosamide-streptogramin B antibiotics. From Streptococcus pneumoniae.
   2189..2470    +  CDS            copR: COPR_STRAG - Protein predicted: Swiss-Prot protein existence level 4. Involved in copy control of plasmid pIP501. From Streptococcus agalactiae.
   3181..4668    +  CDS            repS: REPS_STRPY - Protein predicted: Swiss-Prot protein existence level 4. Essential for replication. From Streptococcus pyogenes.
   5116..5132    +  promoter       tet promoter (fragment): E. coli promoter for tetracycline efflux protein gene
   5139..5155    -  promoter       tet promoter (fragment): E. coli promoter for tetracycline efflux protein gene
   5347..5425    -  misc_RNA       tracrRNA: trans-activating CRISPR RNA for the Streptococcus pyogenes CRISPR/Cas9 system
   5548..6136    -  rep_origin     ori: high-copy-number ColE1/pMB1/pBR322/pUC origin of replication
   6312..6386    +  CDS            traI (fragment): TRAI6_ECOLX - Experimental evidence at protein level: Swiss-Prot protein existence level 1. The initiation process of transfer DNA synthesis requires the interaction of at least three plasmid-specific components (TraH, I, and J) at the transfer origin resulting in the assembly of a specialised nucleoprotein complex - the relaxosome. Site- and strand-specific cleavage at the transfer origin is dependent on TraI and TraJ. From Escherichia coli.
   6414..6430    +  polyA_signal   OpIE-2 poly(A) signal (fragment): immediate-early gene 2 from the Orgyia pseudotsugata multicapsid nucleopolyhedrovirus; baculovirus polyadenylation signal
   6536..6595    -  CDS            TetR (fragment): tetracycline repressor TetR; tetR from transposon Tn10; TetR binds to the tetracycline operator tetO to inhibit transcription. This inhibition can be relieved by adding tetracycline or doxycycline.
>Addgene plasmid #223203 | pGBScomp Low | addgene full sequence | sequence record 451879 | Addgene NGS Result
CTGAAGATCTAAGCAGAACTTCTATACGTTCTGCTTTTTCTTCATTTTGTTATTTACCAATACCTTTATC
TTTAATCTCAGCTTTTTGCCCGGTGCCATCTACTAAGGGTCATTTAAGTTGAGCATATTAGAGGAGGAAA
ATCTTGGAGAAATATTTGAAGAACCCGATTACATGGATTGGATTAGTTCTTGTGGTTACGTGGTTTTTAA
CTAAAAGTAGTGAATTTTTGATTTTTGGTGTGTGTGTCTTGTTGTTAGTATTTGCTAGTCAAAGTGATTA
AATAGAATTCGAAAAGCCCTGACAACCCTTGTTCCTAAAAAGGAATAAGCGTTCGGTCAGTAAATAATAG
AAATAAAAAATCAGACCTAAGACTGTTGACTTTATCTACAAGGTGTGGCATAATGTGTGGAGAATTAAAT
TAAAAAGGGAGGCCAAATATAATGAAAAATATGAATGACAATGATGTTGGATCCGTCGACCTGCAGCCAA
GCTTATCGATTCTAGACGCTCAGCTCTTTTCTTCATTTCCTTGTTTCCTCCTAGCGCTCTCATACCGTCG
TTTTACAACGTCGTGACTGGGAAAACCCTGGCGTTACCCAACTTAATCGCCTTGCAGCACATCCCCCTTT
CGCCAGCTGGCGTAATAGCGAAGAGGCCCGCACCGATCGCCCTTCCCAACAGTTGCGCAGCCTGAATGGC
GAATGGCGCTAGCATAAAAATAAGAAGCCTGCATTTGCAGGCTTCTTATTTTTATGGCGCGCCGTTCTGA
ATCCTTAGCTAATGGTTCAACAGGTAACTATGACGAAGATAGCACCCTGGAGCAACCAGGAATGAATTAC
TATCCCTTTTATCAAGAAGCGCACAAAAAGAAAAACGAAATGATACACCAATCAGTGCAAAAAAAGATAT
AATGGGAGATAAGACGGTTCGTGTTCGTGCTGACTTGCACCATATCATAAAAATCGAAACAGCAAAGAAT
GGCGGAAACGTAAAAGAAGTTATGGAAATAAGACTTAGAAGCAAACTTAAGAGTGTGTTGATAGTGCAGT
ATCTTAAAATTTTGTATAATAGGAATTGAAGTTAAATTAGATGCTAAAAATTTGTAATTAAGAAGGAGTG
ATTACATGAACAAAAATATAAAATATTCTCAAAACTTTTTAACGAGTGAAAAAGTACTCAACCAAATAAT
AAAACAATTGAATTTAAAAGAAACCGATACCGTTTACGAAATTGGAACAGGTAAAGGGCATTTAACGACG
AAACTGGCTAAAATAAGTAAACAGGTAACGTCTATTGAATTAGACAGTCATCTATTCAACTTATCGTCAG
AAAAATTAAAACTGAATACTCGTGTCACTTTAATTCACCAAGATATTCTACAGTTTCAATTCCCTAACAA
ACAGAGGTATAAAATTGTTGGGAGTATTCCTTACCATTTAAGCACACAAATTATTAAAAAAGTGGTTTTT
GAAAGCCATGCGTCTGACATCTATCTGATTGTTGAAGAAGGATTCTACAAGCGTACCTTGGATATTCACC
GAACACTAGGGTTGCTCTTGCACACTCAAGTCTCGATTCAGCAATTGCTTAAGCTGCCAGCGGAATGCTT
TCATCCTAAACCAAAAGTAAACAGTGTCTTAATAAAACTTACCCGCCATACCACAGATGTTCCAGATAAA
TATTGGAAGCTATATACGTACTTTGTTTCAAAATGGGTCAATCGAGAATATCGTCAACTGTTTACTAAAA
ATCAGTTTCATCAAGCAATGAAACACGCCAAAGTAAACAATTTAAGTACCGTTACTTATGAGCAAGTATT
GTCTATTTTTAATAGTTATCTATTATTTAACGGGAGGAAATAATTCTATGAGTCGCTTTTGTAAATTTGG
AAAGTTACACGTTACTAAAGGGAATGTAGATAAATTATTAGGTATACTACTGACAGCTTCCAAGGAGCTA
AAGAGGTCCCTAGCGCTTAGAATCGCTTTAGGAAACACGATCCAGTCCAATAATCGTCGATAAAAACTTT
TGAAAAAGGTTGGTGAAATTACCTACTTTTGGAATAATCACAAATCACAAGTGATTAATCACAAATCACA
AGTGATTAATCACTTGTTTATTAAGATATTAAAAGCTATAATTTAAATAAAGCGTGAATTTTATTACACA
AAAAGAGGGGGGAGAAACTTGGAACTAGCATTTAGAGAAAGCTTAAAAAAGATGAGAGGTACCAAATCAA
AAGAAAAATTCTCCCAAGAATTAGAAATGAGTAGATCAAATTATTCACGAATAGAATCAGGAAAATCAGA
TCCAACCATAAAAACACTAGAACAAATTGCAAAGTTAACTAACTCAACGCTAGTAGTGGATTTAATCCCA
AATGAGCCAACAGAACCAGAACCAGAAACAGAATCAGAACAAGTAACATTGGATTTAGAAATGGAAGAAG
AAAAAAGCAATGACTTCGTGTGAATAATGCGCGAAATCGTTGCTTATTTTTTTTAAAAGCGGTATACTAG
ATATAACGAAACAACGAACTGAATAGAAACGAAAAAAGAGCCATGACACATTTATAAAATGTTTGACGAC
ATTTTATAAATGCATAGCCCGATAAGATTGCCAAACCAACGCTTATCAGTTAGTCAGATGAACTCTTCCC
TCGTAAGAAGTTATTTAATTAACTTTGTTTGAAGACGGTATATAACCGTACTATCATTATATAGGGAAAT
CAGAGAGTTTTCAAGTATCTAAGCTACTGAATTTAAGAATTGTTAAGCAATCAATCGGAAATCGTTTGAT
TGCTTTTTTTGTATTCATTTATAGAAGGTGGAGTTTGTATGAATCATGATGAATGTAAAACTTATATAAA
AAATAGTTTATTGGAGATAAGAAAATTAGCAAATATCTATACACTAGAAACGTTTAAGAAAGAGTTAGAA
AAGAGAAATATCTACTTAGAAACAAAATCAGATAAGTATTTTTCTTCGGAGGGGGAAGATTATATATATA
AGTTAATAGAAAATAACAAAATAATTTATTCGATTAGTGGAAAAAAATTGACTTATAAAGGAAAAAAATC
TTTTTCAAAACATGCAATATTGAAACAGTTGAATGAAAAAGCAAACCAAGTTAATTAAACAACCTATTTT
ATAGGATTTATAGGAAAGGAGAACAGCTGAATGAATATCCCTTTTGTTGTAGAAACTGTGCTTCATGACG
GCTTGTTAAAGTACAAATTTAAAAATAGTAAAATTCGCTCAATCACTACCAAGCCAGGTAAAAGCAAAGG
GGCTATTTTTGCGTATCGCTCAAAATCAAGCATGATTGGCGGTCGTGGTGTTGTTCTGACTTCCGAGGAA
GCGATTCAAGAAAATCAAGATACATTTACACATTGGACACCCAACGTTTATCGTTATGGAACGTATGCAG
ACGAAAACCGTTCATACACGAAAGGACATTCTGAAAACAATTTAAGACAAATCAATACCTTCTTTATTGA
TTTTGATATTCACACGGCAAAAGAAACTATTTCAGCAAGCGATATTTTAACAACCGCTATTGATTTAGGT
TTTATGCCTACTATGATTATCAAATCTGATAAAGGTTATCAAGCATATTTTGTTTTAGAAACGCCAGTCT
ATGTGACTTCAAAATCAGAATTTAAATCTGTCAAAGCAGCCAAAATAATTTCGCAAAATATCCGAGAATA
TTTTGGAAAGTCTTTGCCAGTTGATCTAACGTGTAATCATTTTGGTATTGCTCGCATACCAAGAACGGAC
AATGTAGAATTTTTTGATCCTAATTACCGTTATTCTTTCAAAGAATGGCAAGATTGGTCTTTCAAACAAA
CAGATAATAAGGGCTTTACTCGTTCAAGTCTAACGGTTTTAAGCGGTACAGAAGGCAAAAAACAAGTAGA
TGAACCCTGGTTTAATCTCTTATTGCACGAAACGAAATTTTCAGGAGAAAAGGGTTTAATAGGGCGTAAT
AACGTCATGTTTACCCTCTCTTTAGCCTACTTTAGTTCAGGCTATTCAATCGAAACGTGCGAATATAATA
TGTTTGAGTTTAATAATCGATTAGATCAACCCTTAGAAGAAAAAGAAGTAATCAAAATTGTTAGAAGTGC
CTATTCAGAAAACTATCAAGGGGCTAATAGGGAATACATTACCATTCTTTGCAAAGCTTGGGTATCAAGT
GATTTAACCAGTAAAGATTTATTTGTCCGTCAAGGGTGGTTTAAATTCAAGAAAAAAAGAAGCGAACGTC
AACGTGTTCATTTGTCAGAATGGAAAGAAGATTTAATGGCTTATATTAGCGAAAAATCAGATGTATACAA
GCCTTATTTAGTGACGACCAAAAAAGAGATTAGAGAAGTGCTAGGCATTCCTGAACGGACATTAGATAAA
TTGCTGAAGGTACTGAAGGCGAATCAGGAAATTTTCTTTAAGATTAAACCAGGAAGAAATGGTGGCATTC
AACTTGCTAGTGTTAAATCATTGTTGCTATCGATCATTAAAGTAAAAAAAGAAGAAAAAGAAAGCTATAT
AAAGGCGCTGACAAATTCTTTTGACTTAGAGCATACATTCATTCAAGAGACTTTAAACAAGCTAGCAGAA
CGCCCTAAAACGGACACACAACTCGATTTGTTTAGCTATGATACAGGCTGAAAATAAAACCCGCACTATG
CCATTACATTTATATCTATGATACGTGTTTGTTTTTTCTTTGCTGTTTAGCGAATGATTAGCAGAAATAT
ACAGAGTAAGATTTTAATTAATTATTAGGGGGAGAAGGAGAGAGTAGCCCGAAAACTTTTAGTTGGCTTG
GACTGAACGAAGTGAGGGAAAGGCTACTAAAACGTCGAGGGGCAGTGAGAGCGAAGCGAACACTTGATTT
TTTAATTTTCTATCTTTTATAGGTCATTAGAGTATACTTATTTGTCCTATAAACTATTTAGCAGCATAAT
AGATTTATTGAATAGGTCATTTAAGTTGAGCATATTAGAGGAGGAAAATCTTGGAGAAATATTTGAAGAA
CCCGATTACATGGATTGGATTAGTTCTTGTGGGTCAGTATTTGCTAGTCAAAGTGATTAAATAGAATTCT
CATGTTTGACAGCTTATCATCGGAGCTCCGATGATAAGCTGTCAAACATGAGAATTCCCGGGGATCCTTA
CGAAATCATCCTGTGGAGCTTAGTAGGTTTAGCAAGATGGCAGCGCCTAAATGTAGAATGATAAAAGGAT
TAAGAGATTAATTTCCCTAAAAATGATAAAACAAGCGTTTTGAAAGCGCTTGTTTTTTTGGTTTGCAGTC
AGAGTAGAATAGAAGTATCAAAAAAAGCACCGACTCGGTGCCACTTTTTCAAGTTGATAACGGACTAGCC
TTATTTTAACTTGCTATGCTGTTAAGAATGGTTCCAACGCTCACTCAAAGGCGGTAATACGGTTATCCAC
AGAATCAGGGGATAACGCAGGAAAGAACATGTGAGCAAAAGGCCAGCAAAAGGCCAGGAACCGTAAAAAG
GCCGCGTTGCTGGCGTTTTTCCATAGGCTCCGCCCCCCTGACGAGCATCACAAAAATCGACGCTCAAGTC
AGAGGTGGCGAAACCCGACAGGACTATAAAGATACCAGGCGTTTCCCCCTGGAAGCTCCCTCGTGCGCTC
TCCTGTTCCGACCCTGCCGCTTACCGGATACCTGTCCGCCTTTCTCCCTTCGGGAAGCGTGGCGCTTTCT
CATAGCTCACGCTGTAGGTATCTCAGTTCGGTGTAGGTCGTTCGCTCCAAGCTGGGCTGTGTGCACGAAC
CCCCCGTTCAGCCCGACCGCTGCGCCTTATCCGGTAACTATCGTCTTGAGTCCAACCCGGTAAGACACGA
CTTATCGCCACTGGCAGCAGCCACTGGTAACAGGATTAGCAGAGCGAGGTATGTAGGCGGTGCTACAGAG
TTCTTGAAGTGGTGGCCTAACTACGGCTACACTAGAAGAACAGTATTTGGTATCTGCGCTCTGCTGAAGC
CAGTTACCTTCGGAAAAAGAGTTGGTAGCTCTTGATCCGGCAAACAAACCACCGCTGGTAGCGGTGGTTT
TTTTGTTTGCAAGCAGCAGATTACGCGCAGAAAAAAAGGATCTCAAGAAGATCCTTTGATCTTTTCTACG
GGGTCTGACGCTCAGTGGAACGAAAACTCACGTTAAGGGATTTTGGTCATGAGATTATCAAAAAGGATCT
TCACCTAGATCCTTTTAAATTAAAAATGAAGTTTTAAATCAATCTAAAGTATATATGAGTAAAGATGTGA
TCCGTAGCGGTATGCGCTCCATCAAGAAGAGCGACTTCGCGGAGCTGGTGAAGTACATCACCGACGAGCA
AGGCAAGACCGATCGGGCCCCCTGCAGGATAAAAAAATTGTAGATAAATTTTATAAAATAGTTTTATCTA
CAATTTTTTTATCAGGAAACAGCTATGACCGCGGCCGCTGTATCCACATAAAAATAAGAAGCCTGCATTT
GCAGGCTTCTTATTTTTATGGTACCTTAAGACCCACTTTCACATTTAAGTTGTTTTTCTAATCCGCATAT
GATCAATTCAAGGCC
